>Addgene plasmid #108497 | vsv-Sgo1 N61I-GFP | addgene full sequence | sequence record 208154 | Addgene NGS Result
TAGTTATTAATAGTAATCAATTACGGGGTCATTAGTTCATAGCCCATATATGGAGTTCCGCGTTACATAA
CTTACGGTAAATGGCCCGCCTGGCTGACCGCCCAACGACCCCCGCCCATTGACGTCAATAATGACGTATG
TTCCCATAGTAACGCCAATAGGGACTTTCCATTGACGTCAATGGGTGGAGTATTTACGGTAAACTGCCCA
CTTGGCAGTACATCAAGTGTATCATATGCCAAGTACGCCCCCTATTGACGTCAATGACGGTAAATGGCCC
GCCTGGCATTATGCCCAGTACATGACCTTATGGGACTTTCCTACTTGGCAGTACATCTACGTATTAGTCA
TCGCTATTACCATGGTGATGCGGTTTTGGCAGTACATCAATGGGCGTGGATAGCGGTTTGACTCACGGGG
ATTTCCAAGTCTCCACCCCATTGACGTCAATGGGAGTTTGTTTTGGCACCAAAATCAACGGGACTTTCCA
AAATGTCGTAACAACTCCGCCCCATTGACGCAAATGGGCGGTAGGCGTGTACGGTGGGAGGTCTATATAA
GCAGAGCTGGTTTAGTGAACCGTCAGATCCGCTAGCGCTACCGGACTCAGATCTCGAGCTCAAGCTTGGT
ACCGGATCCGCCACCATGTACACCGACATCGAGATGAACCGGTTGGGCAAGGAATTCTGCAGAGCCAAGG
AAAGATGCCTGAAAAAGTCCTTTCAAGATAGTCTTGAAGACATAAAGAAGCGAATGAAAGAGAAAAGGAA
TAAAAACTTGGCAGAGATTGGCAAACGCAGGTCTTTTATAGCTGCACCATGCCAAATAATCACCAACACT
TCTACACTGCTGAAAAATTACCAAGACAACATCAAAATGTTAGTTTTAGCTTTGGAAAATGAAAAATCCA
AAGTGAAAGAAGCCCAAGATATCATCCTACAGCTGAGAAAAGAATGTTACTATCTCACATGTCAGCTATA
TGCATTGAAAGGAAAACTTACATCACAACAAACAGTAGAACCTGCACAAAATCAAGAAATATGTTCCTCT
GGAATGGACCCCAATAGTGATGACAGCTCCAGAAATTTATTTGTGAAGGATTTACCGCAAATTCCTCTTG
AAGAAACTGAACTTCCAGGACAAGGAGAATCATTTCAAATAGAAGATCAGATACCTACTATTCCTCAAGA
CACACTGGGAGTTGATTTTGATTCAGGTGAAGCTAAGTCTACTGATAATGTCTTACCTAGAACTGTATCT
GTTCGTAGCAGTTTAAAGAAACATTGTAACAGTATATGTCAGTTTGATAGCTTGGATGATTTTGAAACCA
GTCATTTGGCAGGGAAGTCTTTTGAATTCGAAAGAGTTGGATTTTTAGACCCACTAGTAAACATGCACAT
ACCTGAAAATGTACAACACAATGCTTGTCAATGGAGCAAGGACCAAGTTAACTTATCACCAAAGCTGATT
CAGCCAGGAACGTTTACTAAAACAAAAGAAGACATTTTAGAATCTAAATCTGAACAAACTAAAAGTAAGC
AAAGAGATACACAAGAAAGAAAAAGAGAAGAGAAAAGAAAAGCTAACAGGAGAAAATCAAAACGTATGTC
AAAATATAAAGAGAATAAAAGCGAAAATAAAAAAACTGTTCCCCAAAAAAAAATGCACAAATCTGTCAGT
TCCAATGATGCTTACAATTTTAATTTGGAAGAGGGTGTTCATCTTACTCCTTTCCGACAAAAAGTGAGCA
ATGACTCTAATAGAGAAGAAAACAACGAGTCTGAAGTGAGCCTCTGTGAATCAAGTGGTTCAGGAGATGA
TTCCGATGACCTCTATTTGCCCACTTGCAAGTACATTCAGAATCCCACGAGCAATTCAGATAGACCAGTC
ACCAGGCCTCTAGCTAAAAGAGCACTGAAATACACAGATGAAAAAGAGACGGAGGGTTCTAAGCCAACAA
AAACTCCTACCACTACACCACCTGAAACTCAGCAGTCACCTCATCTTAGCCTGAAGGATATCACCAATGT
CTCCTTGTATCCTGTTGTGAAAATCAGAAGACTTTCTCTTTCTCCAAAAAAGAATAAAGCAAGCCCAGCA
GTGGCTCTGCCTAAACGTAGGTGCACAGCCAGCGTGAACTATAAGGAGCCCACCCTCGCTTCGAAACTGA
GAAGAGGGGACCCTTTTACAGATTTGTGTTTTTTGAATTCTCCTATTTTCAAGCAGAAAAAGGATTTGAG
ACGTTCTAAAAAAAGTATGAAACAAATACAAAAGCTTCGAATTCTGCAGTCGACGGTACCGCGGGCCCGG
GATCCACCGGTCGCCACCATGGTGAGCAAGGGCGAGGAGCTGTTCACCGGGGTGGTGCCCATCCTGGTCG
AGCTGGACGGCGACGTAAACGGCCACAAGTTCAGCGTGTCCGGCGAGGGCGAGGGCGATGCCACCTACGG
CAAGCTGACCCTGAAGTTCATCTGCACCACCGGCAAGCTGCCCGTGCCCTGGCCCACCCTCGTGACCACC
CTGACCTACGGCGTGCAGTGCTTCAGCCGCTACCCCGACCACATGAAGCAGCACGACTTCTTCAAGTCCG
CCATGCCCGAAGGCTACGTCCAGGAGCGCACCATCTTCTTCAAGGACGACGGCAACTACAAGACCCGCGC
CGAGGTGAAGTTCGAGGGCGACACCCTGGTGAACCGCATCGAGCTGAAGGGCATCGACTTCAAGGAGGAC
GGCAACATCCTGGGGCACAAGCTGGAGTACAACTACAACAGCCACAACGTCTATATCATGGCCGACAAGC
AGAAGAACGGCATCAAGGTGAACTTCAAGATCCGCCACAACATCGAGGACGGCAGCGTGCAGCTCGCCGA
CCACTACCAGCAGAACACCCCCATCGGCGACGGCCCCGTGCTGCTGCCCGACAACCACTACCTGAGCACC
CAGTCCGCCCTGAGCAAAGACCCCAACGAGAAGCGCGATCACATGGTCCTGCTGGAGTTCGTGACCGCCG
CCGGGATCACTCTCGGCATGGACGAGCTGTACAAGTAAAGCGGCCGCGACTCTAGATCATAATCAGCCAT
ACCACATTTGTAGAGGTTTTACTTGCTTTAAAAAACCTCCCACACCTCCCCCTGAACCTGAAACATAAAA
TGAATGCAATTGTTGTTGTTAACTTGTTTATTGCAGCTTATAATGGTTACAAATAAAGCAATAGCATCAC
AAATTTCACAAATAAAGCATTTTTTTCACTGCATTCTAGTTGTGGTTTGTCCAAACTCATCAATGTATCT
TAAGGCGTAAATTGTAAGCGTTAATATTTTGTTAAAATTCGCGTTAAATTTTTGTTAAATCAGCTCATTT
TTTAACCAATAGGCCGAAATCGGCAAAATCCCTTATAAATCAAAAGAATAGACCGAGATAGGGT
[37 nt withheld, positions 3425-3461]
AAAGAACGTGGACTCCAACGTCAAAGG
[49 nt withheld, positions 3489-3537]
T
[91 nt withheld, positions 3539-3629]
G
[124 nt withheld, positions 3631-3754]
CAGGTGGCACTTTTCGGGGAAATGTGCGCGGAACCCCTATTTGTTTATTTTTCTAAATACATTCAAATAT
GTATCCGCTCATGAGACAATAACCCTGATAAATGCTTCAATAATATTGAAAAAGGAAGAGTCCTGAGGCG
GAAAGAACCAGCTGTGGAATGTGTGTCAGTTAGGGTGTGGAAAGTCCCCAGGCTCCCCAGCAGGCAGAAG
TATGCAAAGCATGCATCTCAATTAGTCAGCAACCAGGTGTGGAAAGTCCCCAGGCTCCCCAGCAGGCAGA
AGTATGCAAAGCATGCATCTCAATTAGTCAGCAACCATAGTCCCGCCCCTAACTCCGCCCATCCCGCCCC
TAACTCCGCCCAGTTCCGCCCATTCTCCGCCCCATGGCTGACTAATTTTTTTTATTTATGCAGAGGCCGA
GGCCGCCTCGGCCTCTGAGCTATTCCAGAAGTAGTGAGGAGGCTTTTTTGGAGGCCTAGGCTTTTGCAAA
GATCGATCAAGAGACAGGATGAGGATCGTTTCGCATGATTGAACAAGATGGATTGCACGCAGGTTCTCCG
GCCGCTTGGGTGGAGAGGCTATTCGGCTATGACTGGGCACAACAGACAATCGGCTGCTCTGATGCCGCCG
TGTTCCGGCTGTCAGCGCAGGGGCGCCCGGTTCTTTTTGTCAAGACCGACCTGTCCGGTGCCCTGAATGA
ACTGCAAGACGAGGCAGCGCGGCTATCGTGGCTGGCCACGACGGGCGTTCCTTGCGCAGCTGTGCTCGAC
GTTGTCACTGAAGCGGGAAGGGACTGGCTGCTATTGGGCGAAGTGCCGGGGCAGGATCTCCTGTCATCTC
ACCTTGCTCCTGCCGAGAAAGTATCCATCATGGCTGATGCAATGCGGCGGCTGCATACGCTTGATCCGGC
TACCTGCCCATTCGACCACCAAGCGAAACATCGCATCGAGCGAGCACGTACTCGGATGGAAGCCGGTCTT
GTCGATCAGGATGATCTGGACGAAGAGCATCAGGGGCTCGCGCCAGCCGAACTGTTCGCCAGGCTCAAGG
CGAGCATGCCCGACGGCGAGGATCTCGTCGTGACCCATGGCGATGCCTGCTTGCCGAATATCATGGTGGA
AAATGGCCGCTTTTCTGGATTCATCGACTGTGGCCGGCTGGGTGTGGCGGACCGCTATCAGGACATAGCG
TTGGCTACCCGTGATATTGCTGAAGAGCTTGGCGGCGAATGGGCTGACCGCTTCCTCGTGCTTTACGGTA
TCGCCGCTCCCGATTCGCAGCGCATCGCCTTCTATCGCCTTCTTGACGAGTTCTTCTGAGCGGGACTCTG
GGGTTCGAAATGACCGACCAAGCGACGCCCAACCTGCCATCACGAGATTTCGATTCCACCGCCGCCTTCT
ATGAAAGGTTGGGCTTCGGAATCGTTTTCCGGGACGCCGGCTGGATGATCCTCCAGCGCGGGGATCTCAT
GCTGGAGTTCTTCGCCCACCCTAGGGGGAGGCTAACTGAAACACGGAAGGAGACAATACCGGAAGGAACC
CGCGCTATGACGGCAATAAAAAGACAGAATAAAACGCACGGTGTTGGGTCGTTTGTTCATAAACGCGGGG
TTCGGTCCCAGGGCTGGCACTCTGTCGATACCCCACCGAGACCCCATTGGGGCCAATACGCCCGCGTTTC
TTCCTTTTCCCCACCCCACCCCCCAAGTTCGGGTGAAGGCCCAGGGCTCGCAGCCAACGTCGGGGCGGCA
GGCCCTGCCATAGCCTCAGGTTACTCATATATACTTTAGATTGATTTAAAACTTCATTTTTAATTTAAAA
GGATCTAGGTGAAGATCCTTTTTGATAATCTCATGACCAAAATCCCTTAACGTGAGTTTTCGTTCCACTG
AGCGTCAGACCCCGTAGAAAAGATCAAAGGATCTTCTTGAGATCCTTTTTTTCTGCGCGTAATCTGCTGC
TTGCAAACAAAAAAACCACCGCTACCAGCGGTGGTTTGTTTGCCGGATCAAGAGCTACCAACTCTTTTTC
CGAAGGTAACTGGCTTCAGCAGAGCGCAGATACCAAATACTGTTCTTCTAGTGTAGCCGTAGTTAGGCCA
CCACTTCAAGAACTCTGTAGCACCGCCTACATACCTCGCTCTGCTAATCCTGTTACCAGTGGCTGCTGCC
AGTGGCGATAAGTCGTGTCTTACCGGGTTGGACTCAAGACGATAGTTACCGGATAAGGCGCAGCGGTCGG
GCTGAACGGGGGGTTCGTGCACACAGCCCAGCTTGGAGCGAACGACCTACACCGAACTGAGATACCTACA
GCGTGAGCTATGAGAAAGCGCCACGCTTCCCGAAGGGAGAAAGGCGGACAGGTATCCGGTAAGCGGCAGG
GTCGGAACAGGAGAGCGCACGAGGGAGCTTCCAGGGGGAAACGCCTGGTATCTTTATAGTCCTGTCGGGT
TTCGCCACCTCTGACTTGAGCGTCGATTTTTGTGATGCTCGTCAGGGGGGCGGAGCCTATGGAAAAACGC
CAGCAACGCGGCCTTTTTACGGTTCCTGGCCTTTTGCTGGCCTTTTGCTCACATGTTCTTTCCTGCGTTA
TCCCCTGATTCTGTGGATAACCGTATTACCGCCATGCAT
Features (pLannotate 1.2.2; 16 found; start..end, strand, type, name):
     61..364     +  enhancer       CMV enhancer: human cytomegalovirus immediate early enhancer
    365..568     +  promoter       CMV promoter: human cytomegalovirus (CMV) immediate early promoter
    591..627     +  misc_feature   MCS (fragment): multiple cloning site
    694..2253    +  CDS            SGO1 (fragment): SGO1_HUMAN - Also known as SGOL1. Experimental evidence at protein level: Swiss-Prot protein existence level 1. Plays a central role in chromosome cohesion during mitosis by preventing premature dissociation of cohesin complex from centromeres after prophase, when most of cohesin complex dissociates from chromosomes arms. May act by preventing phosphorylation of the STAG2 subunit of cohesin complex at the centromere, ensuring cohesin persistence at centromere until cohesin cleavage by ESPL1/separase at anaphase. Essential for proper chromosome segregation during mitosis and this function requi
   2272..2315    +  misc_feature   MCS (fragment): multiple cloning site
   2329..3048    +  CDS            EGFP: the original enhanced GFP (Yang et al., 1996) mammalian codon-optimized
   3065..3148    +  CDS            large T antigen (fragment): large T antigen from SV40 (simian virus 40)
   3171..3292    +  polyA_signal   SV40 poly(A) signal: SV40 polyadenylation signal
   3326..3754    -  rep_origin     f1 ori (sequence partly withheld): f1 bacteriophage origin of replication; arrow indicates direction of (+) strand synthesis
   3781..3885    +  promoter       AmpR promoter: bla
   3887..4244    +  promoter       SV40 promoter: SV40 enhancer and early promoter
   4279..5073    +  CDS            NeoR/KanR: aminoglycoside phosphotransferase from Tn5; aph(3')-II (or nptII); confers resistance to neomycin, kanamycin, and G418 (Geneticin®)
   5094..5246    +  CDS            ble (fragment): BLE_KLEPN - Experimental evidence at protein level: Swiss-Prot protein existence level 1. Binding protein with a strong affinity to the bleomycin family of antibiotics. Binds to CL990; an antimitotic-antibiotic compound. From Klebsiella pneumoniae.
   5305..5352    +  polyA_signal   HSV TK poly(A) signal: herpes simplex virus thymidine kinase polyadenylation signal (Cole and Stacy, 1985)
   5443..5459    -  polyA_signal   bGH poly(A) signal (fragment): bovine growth hormone polyadenylation signal
   5681..6269    +  rep_origin     ori: high-copy-number ColE1/pMB1/pBR322/pUC origin of replication
