[The description below was written by a language model from this plasmid's Addgene catalogue record and pLannotate feature annotations shown in this document.]
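Description:
vsv-Sgo1 N61I-GFP is a mammalian expression plasmid built on the pEGFP-N1 backbone, with a sequenced length of about 6.4 kb. It is maintained in E. coli through a high-copy ColE1/pUC-type origin and selected with kanamycin. The single NeoR/KanR (aminoglycoside phosphotransferase) gene is driven by tandem bacterial (bla) and SV40 early promoters and terminated by the HSV TK polyadenylation signal, so the same marker can also give G418 resistance in mammalian cells. An f1 origin is present as well. The short annotated fragments of ble, large T antigen and a bGH poly(A) signal appear to be backbone remnants or incidental matches rather than functional parts.

The payload is human Shugoshin 1 (SGO1), cloned into the multiple cloning site using HindIII at both ends and expressed from the CMV immediate early enhancer and promoter. According to the record, the protein carries an N-terminal VSV epitope tag. This tag is not separately annotated in the feature table, though there is unannotated space upstream of the SGO1 coding region. At the C terminus, the protein is fused to EGFP supplied by the backbone, and the transcript ends at the SV40 poly(A) signal. The insert carries the N61I substitution, which the record describes as abolishing binding to the phosphatase PP2A.

SGO1 protects centromeric cohesin during mitosis, and the associated study concerns how it balances Aurora B kinase activity through PP2A to promote chromosome bi-orientation. The construct therefore serves as a PP2A-binding-deficient mutant, allowing fluorescence imaging of its localisation, detection through the VSV tag, and presumably comparison with wild-type Sgo1.
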