Addgene plasmid #108497: vsv-Sgo1 N61I-GFP
Purpose: expression of vsv-Sgo1 N61I-EGFP (no PP2A binding)
Depositing lab: Susanne Lens. Depositing organization: University Medical Centre Utrecht. Publication: Shugoshin-1 balances Aurora B kinase activity via PP2A to promote chromosome bi-orientation. Meppelink A, Kabeche L, Vromans MJ, Compton DA, Lens SM. Cell Rep. 2015 Apr 28;11(4):508-15. doi: 10.1016/j.celrep.2015.03.052. Epub 2015 Apr 16. PubMed 25892238.
Backbone
  Vector backbone: pEGFP-N1
  Backbone size w/o insert (bp): 4700
  Vector type: Mammalian Expression
Growth in bacteria
  Bacterial resistance: Kanamycin, 50 μg/mL
  Growth temperature: 37°C
  Growth strain: DH5alpha
  Copy number: High Copy
Gene/Insert
  Gene/Insert name: Shugoshin 1
  Species: H. sapiens (human)
  Insert size (bp): 1584
  Mutation: no PP2A binding N61I
  Entrez Gene: SGO1 (a.k.a. CAID, NY-BR-85, SGO, SGOL1)
  Promoter: CMV
  Tag / fusion protein: VSV (N terminal on insert); EGFP (C terminal on insert)
  Cloning method: Restriction Enzyme; 5′ cloning site HinDIII (unknown if destroyed); 3′ cloning site HinDIII (unknown if destroyed)
Terms and licenses: Academic/Nonprofit Terms; Industry Terms: Not Available to Industry
How to cite: vsv-Sgo1 N61I-GFP was a gift from Susanne Lens (Addgene plasmid # 108497 ; http://n2t.net/addgene:108497 ; RRID:Addgene_108497)
